>Addgene plasmid #91289 | pHH0103_KALRN-4/4 | addgene full sequence | sequence record 191114 | Addgene NGS Result
ATAAAAATAGGCGTATCACGAGGCCCTTTCGTCTTCAAGAATTCCCGACACCATCGAATGGTGCAAAACC
TTTCGCGGTATGGCATGATAGCGCCCGGAAGAGAGTCAATTCAGGGTGGTGAATGTGAAACCAGTAACGT
TATACGATGTCGCAGAGTATGCCGGTGTCTCTTATCAGACCGTTTCCCGCGTGGTGAACCAGGCCAGCCA
CGTTTCTGCGAAAACGCGGGAAAAAGTGGAAGCGGCGATGGCGGAGCTGAATTACATTCCCAACCGCGTG
GCACAACAACTGGCGGGCAAACAGTCGTTGCTGATTGGCGTTGCCACCTCCAGTCTGGCCCTGCACGCGC
CGTCGCAAATTGTCGCGGCGATTAAATCTCGCGCCGATCAACTGGGTGCCAGCGTGGTGGTGTCGATGGT
AGAACGAAGCGGCGTCGAAGCCTGTAAAGCGGCGGTGCACAATCTTCTCGCGCAACGCGTCAGTGGGCTG
ATCATTAACTATCCGCTGGATGACCAGGATGCCATTGCTGTGGAAGCTGCCTGCACTAATGTTCCGGCGT
TATTTCTTGATGTCTCTGACCAGACACCCATCAACAGTATTATTTTCTCCCATGAAGACGGTACGCGACT
GGGCGTGGAGCATCTGGTCGCATTGGGTCACCAGCAAATCGCGCTGTTAGCGGGCCCATTAAGTTCTGTC
TCGGCGCGTCTGCGTCTGGCTGGCTGGCATAAATATCTCACTCGCAATCAAATTCAGCCGATAGCGGAAC
GGGAAGGCGACTGGAGTGCCATGTCCGGTTTTCAACAAACCATGCAAATGCTGAATGAGGGCATCGTTCC
CACTGCGATGCTGGTTGCCAACGATCAGATGGCGCTGGGCGCAATGCGCGCCATTACCGAGTCCGGGCTG
CGCGTTGGTGCGGATATCTCGGTAGTGGGATACGACGATACCGAAGACAGCTCATGTTATATCCCGCCGT
TAACCACCATCAAACAGGATTTTCGCCTGCTGGGGCAAACCAGCGTGGACCGCTTGCTGCAACTCTCTCA
GGGCCAGGCGGTGAAGGGCAATCAGCTGTTGCCCGTCTCACTGGTGAAAAGAAAAACCACCCTGGCGCCC
AATACGCAAACCGCCTCTCCCCGCGCGTTGGCCGATTCATTAATGCAGCTGGCACGACAGGTTTCCCGAC
TGGAAAGCGGGCAGTGAGCGCAACGCAATTAATGTAAGTTAGCTCACTCATTAGGCACAATTCTCATGTT
TGACAGCTTATCATCGACTGCACGGTGCACCAATGCTTCTGGCGTCAGGCAGCCATCGGAAGCTGTGGTA
TGGCTGTGCAGGTCGTAAATCACTGCATAATTCGTGTCGCTCAAGGCGCACTCCCGTTCTGGATAATGTT
TTTTGCGCCGACATCATAACGGTTCTGGCAAATATTCTGAAATGAGCTGTTGACAATTAATCATCGGCTC
GTATAATGTGTGGAATTGTGAGCGGATAACAATTTCACACAGGAAACAGCCAGTCCGTTTAGGTGTTTTC
ACGAGCACTTCACCAACAAGGACCATAGATTATGAAAATCGAAGAACACCATCACCATCACCATTCCAGC
GGTAAGCTTATGTCCCCTATACTAGGTTATTGGAAAATTAAGGGCCTTGTGCAACCCACTCGACTTCTTT
TGGAATATCTTGAAGAAAAATATGAAGAGCATTTGTATGAGCGCGATGAAGGTGATAAATGGCGAAACAA
AAAGTTTGAATTGGGTTTGGAGTTTCCCAATCTTCCTTATTATATTGATGGTGATGTTAAATTAACACAG
TCTATGGCCATCATACGTTATATAGCTGACAAGCACAACATGTTGGGTGGTTGTCCAAAAGAGCGTGCAG
AGATTTCAATGCTTGAAGGAGCGGTTTTGGATATTAGATACGGTGTTTCGAGAATTGCATATAGTAAAGA
CTTTGAAACTCTCAAAGTTGATTTTCTTAGCAAGCTACCTGAAATGCTGAAAATGTTCGAAGATCGTTTA
TGTCATAAAACATATTTAAATGGTGATCATGTAACCCATCCTGACTTCATGTTGTATGACGCTCTTGATG
TTGTTTTATACATGGACCCAATGTGCCTGGATGCGTTCCCAAAATTAGTTTGTTTTAAAAAACGTATTGA
AGCTATCCCACAAATTGATAAGTACTTGAAATCCAGCAAGTATATAGCATGGCCTTTGCAGGGCTGGCAA
GCCACGTTTGGTGGTGGCGACCATCCTCCAAAATCGGATCTGGAAGTTCTGTTCCAGGGGCCCCTGTCCA
GCGGTCTGGTTCCGCGTGGTTCCGGTACCGCGGCCCAGCCGGCCTCATCAATGGCAGTCATCAAAGACTA
CTATGCTCTGAAAGAAAACGAAATCTGTGTGTCCCAAGGCGAAGTTGTCCAAGTGCTGGCGGTGAACCAG
CAAAATATGTGCCTGGTTTATCAGCCGGCAAGTGATCATTCCCCGGCAGCAGAAGGTTGGGTCCCGGGTA
GCATTCTGGCACCGCTGACCAAAGCCACGGCAGCTGAAAGCTCTGACGCGGCCGCATA
[142 nt withheld, positions 2579-2720]
C
[98 nt withheld, positions 2722-2819]
AGTTTGTACTGGTGACGAAACTCAGTGTCTAGCTAGAGTGGC
[149 nt withheld, positions 2862-3010]
T
[41 nt withheld, positions 3012-3052]
T
[62 nt withheld, positions 3054-3115]
A
[35 nt withheld, positions 3117-3151]
CCTCCCTCAATCGGTTGAATGTCGCCCTTTTGTCTTTGGCGCTGGTAAACCATATGAA
[86 nt withheld, positions 3210-3295]
T
[54 nt withheld, positions 3297-3350]
CTAGCGCCGCCCTATACCTTGTCTGCCTCCCCGCGTTGCGTCGCGGTGCATGGAGCCGGGCCACCTCGAC
CTGAATGGAAGCCGGCGGCACCTCGCTAACGGATTCACCACTCCAAGAATTGGAGCCAATCAATTCTTGC
GGAGAACTGTGAATGCGCAAACCAACCCTTGGCAGAACATATCCATCGCGTCCGCCATCTCCAGCAGCCG
CACGCGGCGCATCTCGGGCAGCGTTGGGTCCTGGCCACGGGTGCGCATGATCGTGCTCCTGTCGTTGAGG
ACCCGGCTAGGCTGGCGGGGTTGCCTTACTGGTTAGCAGAATGAATCACCGATACGCGAGCGAACGTGAA
GCGACTGCTGCTGCAAAACGTCTGCGACCTGAGCAACAACATGAATGGTCTTCGGTTTCCGTGTTTCGTA
AAGTCTGGAAACGCGGAAGTCAGCGCCCTGCACCATTATGTTCCGGATCTGCATCGCAGGATGCTGCTGG
CTACCCTGTGGAACACCTACATCTGTATTAACGAAGCGCTGGCATTGACCCTGAGTGATTTTTCTCTGGT
CCCGCCGCATCCATACCGCCAGTTGTTTACCCTCACAACGTTCCAGTAACCGGGCATGTTCATCATCAGT
AACCCGTATCGTGAGCATCCTCTCTCGTTTCATCGGTATCATTACCCCCATGAACAGAAATCCCCCTTAC
ACGGAGGCATCAGTGACCAAACAGGAAAAAACCGCCCTTAACATGGCCCGCTTTATCAGAAGCCAGACAT
TAACGCTTCTGGAGAAACTCAACGAGCTGGACGCGGATGAACAGGCAGACATCTGTGAATCGCTTCACGA
CCACGCTGATGAGCTTTACCGCAGGATCCGCGAAATTGTAAGCGTTAATATTTTGTTAAAATTCGCGTTA
AATTTTTGTTAAATCAGCTCATTTTTTAACCAATAGGCCGAAATCGGCAAAATCCCTTATAAATCAAAAG
AATAGACCGAGATAGGGT
[37 nt withheld, positions 4349-4385]
AAAGAACGTGGACTCCAACGTCAAAGG
[49 nt withheld, positions 4413-4461]
T
[91 nt withheld, positions 4463-4553]
G
[124 nt withheld, positions 4555-4678]
CGCGGATCCTGCCTCGCGCGTTTCGGTGATGACGGTGAAAACCTCTGACACATGCAGCTCCCGGAGACGG
TCACAGCTTGTCTGTAAGCGGATGCCGGGAGCAGACAAGCCCGTCAGGGCGCGTCAGCGGGTGTTGGCGG
GTGTCGGGGCGCAGCCATGACCCAGTCACGTAGCGATAGCGGAGTGTATACTGGCTTAACTATGCGGCAT
CAGAGCAGATTGTACTGAGAGTGCACCATATGCGGTGTGAAATACCGCACAGATGCGTAAGGAGAAAATA
CCGCATCAGGCGCTCTTCCGCTTCCTCGCTCACTGACTCGCTGCGCTCGGTCGTTCGGCTGCGGCGAGCG
GTATCAGCTCACTCAAAGGCGGTAATACGGTTATCCACAGAATCAGGGGATAACGCAGGAAAGAACATGT
GAGCAAAAGGCCAGCAAAAGGCCAGGAACCGTAAAAAGGCCGCGTTGCTGGCGTTTTTCCATAGGCTCCG
CCCCCCTGACGAGCATCACAAAAATCGACGCTCAAGTCAGAGGTGGCGAAACCCGACAGGACTATAAAGA
TACCAGGGTTTCCCCCTGGAAGCTCCCTCGTGCGCTCTCCTGTTCCGACCCTGCCGCTTACCGGATACCT
GTCCGCCTTTCTCCCTTCGGGAAGCGTGGCGCTTTCTCATAGCTCACGCTGTAGGTATCTCAGTTCGGTG
TAGGTCGTTCGCTCCAAGCTGGGCTGTGTGCACGAACCCCCCGTTCAGCCCGACCGCTGCGCCTTATCCG
GTAACTATCGTCTTGAGTCCAACCCGGTAAGACACGACTTATCGCCACTGGCAGCAGCCACTGGTAACAG
GATTAGCAGAGCGAGGTATGTAGGCGGTGCTACAGAGTTCTTGAAGTGGTGGCCTAACTACGGCTACACT
AGAAGGACAGTATTTGGTATCTGCGCTCTGCTGAAGCCAGTTACCTTCGGAAAAAGAGTTGGTAGCTCTT
GATCCGGCAAACAAACCACCGCTGGTAGCGGTGGTTTTTTTGTTTGCAAGCAGCAGATTACGCGCAGAAA
AAAAGGATCTCAAGAAGATCCTTTGATCTTTTCTACGGGGTCTGACGCTCAGTGGAACGAAAACTCACGT
TAAGGGATTTTGGTCATGAGATTATCAAAAAGGATCTTCACCTAGATCCTTTTAAATTAAAAATGAAGTT
TTAAATCAATCTAAAGTATATATGAGTAAACTTGGTCTGACAGTTACCAATGCTTAATCAGTGAGGCACC
TATCTCAGCGATCTGTCTATTTCGTTCATCCATAGTTGCCTGACTCCCCGTCGTGTAGATAACTACGATA
CGGGAGGGCTTACCATCTGGCCCCAGTGCTGCAATGATACCGCGAGACCCACGCTCACCGGCTCCAGATT
TATCAGCAATAAACCAGCCAGCCGGAAGGGCCGAGCGCAGAAGTGGTCCTGCAACTTTATCCGCCTCCAT
CCAGTCTATTAATTGTTGCCGGGAAGCTAGAGTAAGTAGTTCGCCAGTTAATAGTTTGCGCAACGTTGTT
GCCATTGCTGCAGGCATCGTGGTGTCACGCTCGTCGTTTGGTATGGCTTCATTCAGCTCCGGTTCCCAAC
GATCAAGGCGAGTTACATGATCCCCCATGTTGTGCAAAAAAGCGGTTAGCTCCTTCGGTCCTCCGATCGT
TGTCAGAAGTAAGTTGGCCGCAGTGTTATCACTCATGGTTATGGCAGCACTGCATAATTCTCTTACTGTC
ATGCCATCCGTAAGATGCTTTTCTGTGACTGGTGAGTACTCAACCAAGTCATTCTGAGAATAGTGTATGC
GGCGACCGAGTTGCTCTTGCCCGGCGTCAACACGGGATAATACCGCGCCACATAGCAGAACTTTAAAAGT
GCTCATCATTGGAAAACGTTCTTCGGGGCGAAAACTCTCAAGGATCTTACCGCTGTTGAGATCCAGTTCG
ATGTAACCCACTCGTGCACCCAACTGATCTTCAGCATCTTTTACTTTCACCAGCGTTTCTGGGTGAGCAA
AAACAGGAAGGCAAAATGCCGCAAAAAAGGGAATAAGGGCGACACGGAAATGTTGAATACTCATACTCTT
CCTTTTTCAATATTATTGAAGCATTTATCAGGGTTATTGTCTCATGAGCGGATACATATTTGAATGTATT
TAGAAAAATAAACAAATAGGGGTTCCGCGCACATTTCCCCGAAAAGTGCCACCTGACGTCTAAGAAACCA
TTATTATCATGACATTAACCT
Features (pLannotate 1.2.2; 20 found; start..end, strand, type, name):
     47..124     +  promoter       lacIq promoter: lacI (mutant); In the lacIq allele, a single base change in the promoter boosts expression of the lacI gene about 10-fold.
    125..1207    +  CDS            lacI: lac repressor; lacI; The lac repressor binds to the lac operator to inhibit transcription in E. coli. This inhibition can be relieved by adding lactose or isopropyl-β-D-thiogalactopyranoside (IPTG).
   1220..1241    +  protein_bind   CAP binding site: CAP binding activates transcription in the presence of cAMP. E. coli catabolite activator protein
   1260..1277    +  promoter       tet promoter (fragment): E. coli promoter for tetracycline efflux protein gene
   1450..1478    +  promoter       tac promoter: strong E. coli promoter; hybrid between the trp and lac UV5 promoters
   1486..1502    +  protein_bind   lac operator: The lac repressor binds to the lac operator to inhibit transcription in E. coli. This inhibition can be relieved by adding lactose or isopropyl-β-D-thiogalactopyranoside (IPTG). lac repressor encoded by lacI
   1587..1604    +  CDS            6xHis: 6xHis affinity tag
   1620..2273    +  CDS            GST26_SCHJA: Experimental evidence at protein level: Swiss-Prot protein existence level 1. GST isoenzymes appear to play a central role in the parasite detoxification system. Other functions are also suspected including a role in increasing the solubility of haematin in the parasite gut. From Schistosoma japonicum (Blood fluke).
   2583..2630    +  terminator     fd terminator (sequence withheld): central terminator from bacteriophage fd (Otsuka and Kunisawa, 1982)
   2635..2847    +  CDS            M13 gene III (fragment) (sequence partly withheld): pIII; III; minor coat protein
   2862..3332    +  CDS            M13 gene III (fragment) (sequence partly withheld): pIII; III; minor coat protein
   3354..3424    +  CDS            TcR (fragment): tetracycline efflux protein; tet; confers resistance to tetracycline
   3666..4046    -  CDS            YPB1_ECOLX: Protein predicted: Swiss-Prot protein existence level 4. From Escherichia coli.
   4063..4214    +  CDS            rop (fragment): Rop protein, which maintains plasmids at low copy number; rop
   4250..4678    -  rep_origin     f1 ori (sequence partly withheld): f1 bacteriophage origin of replication; arrow indicates direction of (+) strand synthesis
   4687..4726    +  CDS            rop (fragment): Rop protein, which maintains plasmids at low copy number; rop
   4828..4968    +  misc_feature   bom: basis of mobility region from pBR322
   5154..5741    -  rep_origin     ori: high-copy-number ColE1/pMB1/pBR322/pUC origin of replication
   5912..6772    -  CDS            AmpR: β-lactamase; bla; confers resistance to ampicillin, carbenicillin, and related antibiotics
   6773..6877    -  promoter       AmpR promoter: bla
