[The description below was written by a language model from this plasmid's Addgene catalogue record and pLannotate feature annotations shown in this document.]
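Description:
pHH0103_KALRN-4/4 is a bacterial expression plasmid for producing and purifying one SH3 domain of human kalirin (KALRN, also known as ARHGEF24, DUO or DUET). The name "4/4" presumably marks it as the fourth of four SH3 constructs made from this gene, though the record does not spell that out. The 234 bp insert was cloned by restriction digestion between SfiI and NotI sites in the pHH0103 backbone, giving a sequenced plasmid of about 6.9 kb.

Expression is driven by the strong hybrid tac promoter followed by a lac operator. A plasmid-borne lacI gene under the up-mutated lacIq promoter supplies abundant repressor, so transcription stays off until IPTG is added. Downstream lie a 6xHis tag and Schistosoma japonicum glutathione S-transferase. The gap between the end of GST and the bacteriophage fd terminator is unannotated but large enough to hold the SH3 insert, which implies an N-terminal His-GST fusion suited to nickel or glutathione affinity purification. Beyond the terminator are fragments of M13 gene III, a tetracycline-resistance remnant and a split rop gene flanking an f1 origin. These look like relics of a phagemid/pBR322-type ancestry and are unlikely to contribute to the expressed product.

The plasmid replicates from a ColE1/pMB1-family origin with the pBR322 bom region, is listed as low copy, and is selected with ampicillin through β-lactamase. It belongs to a collection built for a systematic survey of peptide-binding specificities across the human SH3 domain family, where purified domains serve as reagents for binding and structural studies.
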