Addgene plasmid #91289: pHH0103_KALRN-4/4
Purpose: Protein expression and purification of human SH3 domain construct KALRN-4/4
Depositing lab: Sachdev Sidhu. Depositing organization: University of Toronto. Publication: Comprehensive Analysis of the Human SH3 Domain Family Reveals a Wide Variety of Non-canonical Specificities. Teyra J, Huang H, Jain S, Guan X, Dong A, Liu Y, Tempel W, Min J, Tong Y, Kim PM, Bader GD, Sidhu SS. Structure. 2017 Oct 3;25(10):1598-1610.e3. doi: 10.1016/j.str.2017.07.017. Epub 2017 Sep 7. PubMed 28890361.
Backbone
  Vector backbone: pHH0103
  Vector type: Bacterial Expression
Growth in bacteria
  Bacterial resistance: Ampicillin, 100 μg/mL
  Growth temperature: 37°C
  Growth strain: DH5alpha
  Copy number: Low Copy
Gene/Insert
  Gene/Insert name: KALRN-4/4
  Species: H. sapiens (human)
  Insert size (bp): 234
  Entrez Gene: KALRN (a.k.a. ARHGEF24, CHD5, CHDS5, DUET, DUO, HAPIP, KALNC2, TRAD)
  Cloning method: Restriction Enzyme; 5′ cloning site Sfi1 (unknown if destroyed); 3′ cloning site Not1 (unknown if destroyed)
Terms and licenses: Academic/Nonprofit Terms; Industry Terms: Not Available to Industry
How to cite: pHH0103_KALRN-4/4 was a gift from Sachdev Sidhu (Addgene plasmid # 91289 ; http://n2t.net/addgene:91289 ; RRID:Addgene_91289)
