>Addgene plasmid #91289 | pHH0103_KALRN-4/4 | depositor partial sequence | sequence record 175777 | insert sequence
GGCCCAGCCGGCCTCATCAATGGCAGTCATCAAAGACTACTATGCTCTGAAAGAAAACGAAATCTGTGTG
TCCCAAGGCGAAGTTGTCCAAGTGCTGGCGGTGAACCAGCAAAATATGTGCCTGGTTTATCAGCCGGCAA
GTGATCATTCCCCGGCAGCAGAAGGTTGGGTCCCGGGTAGCATTCTGGCACCGCTGACCAAAGCCACGGC
AGCTGAAAGCTCTGACGCGGCCGC
